>Addgene plasmid #56141 | eqFP611-H2B-6 | addgene full sequence | sequence record 218660 | Addgene NGS Result
CATGTTCTTTCCTGCGTTATCCCCTGATTCTGTGGATAACCGTATTACCGCCATGCATTAGTTATTAATA
GTAATCAATTACGGGGTCATTAGTTCATAGCCCATATATGGAGTTCCGCGTTACATAACTTACGGTAAAT
GGCCCGCCTGGCTGACCGCCCAACGACCCCCGCCCATTGACGTCAATAATGACGTATGTTCCCATAGTAA
CGCCAATAGGGACTTTCCATTGACGTCAATGGGTGGAGTATTTACGGTAAACTGCCCACTTGGCAGTACA
TCAAGTGTATCATATGCCAAGTACGCCCCCTATTGACGTCAATGACGGTAAATGGCCCGCCTGGCATTAT
GCCCAGTACATGACCTTATGGGACTTTCCTACTTGGCAGTACATCTACGTATTAGTCATCGCTATTACCA
TGGTGATGCGGTTTTGGCAGTACATCAATGGGCGTGGATAGCGGTTTGACTCACGGGGATTTCCAAGTCT
CCACCCCATTGACGTCAATGGGAGTTTGTTTTGGCACCAAAATCAACGGGACTTTCCAAAATGTCGTAAC
AACTCCGCCCCATTGACGCAAATGGGCGGTAGGCGTGTACGGTGGGAGGTCTATATAAGCAGAGCTGGTT
TAGTGAACCGTCAGATCCGCTAGCGCTACCGGACTCAGATCTCGAGCTCAAGCTTCGAATTCTGCAGTCG
ACGGTACCGCCACCATGCCAGAGCCAGCGAAGTCTGCTCCCGCCCCGAAAAAGGGCTCCAAGAAGGCGGT
GACTAAGGCGCAGAAGAAAGGCGGCAAGAAGCGCAAGCGCAGCCGCAAGGAGAGCTATTCCATCTATGTG
TACAAGGTTCTGAAGCAGGTCCACCCTGACACCGGCATTTCGTCCAAGGCCATGGGCATCATGAATTCGT
TTGTGAACGACATTTTCGAGCGCATCGCAGGTGAGGCTTCCCGCCTGGCGCATTACAACAAGCGCTCGAC
CATCACCTCCAGGGAGATCCAGACGGCCGTGCGCCTGCTGCTGCCTGGGGAGTTGGCCAAGCACGCCGTG
TCCGAGGGTACTAAGGCCATCACCAAGTACACCAGCGCTAAGGATCCACCGGTCGCCACCATGAATTCAC
TGATCAAGGAAAATATGCGTATGATGGTGGTCATGGAAGGTTCGGTCAACGGCTACCAATTCAAATGCAC
AGGTGAAGGAGATGGCAATCCATACATGGGAACTCAAACCATGAGGATCAAAGTCGTCGAGGGAGGACCT
CTGCCATTTGCCTTTGACATTCTTGCCACAAGCTTCATGTATGGCAGCAAGACTTTTATCAAGCACACTA
AAGGCATTCCTGATTTCTTTAAACAGTCCTTTCCTGAGGGTTTTACTTGGGAAAGAGTTACAAGATACGA
AGATGGTGGAGTCTTTACCGTTATGCAGGACACCAGCCTTGAAGATGGCTGTCTCGTTTACCACGCCAAA
GTCACTGGGGTAAACTTTCCCTCCAATGGTGCCGTGATGCAGAAGAAGACCAAGGGTTGGGAGCCAAATA
CAGAGATGCTGTATCCAGCAGATGGTGGTCTGAGGGGATACTCTCAAATGGCACTGAATGTTGATGGTGG
TGGCTATCTGTCTTGCTCTTTCGAAACAACTTACAGGTCAAAAAAGACCGTCGAGAACTTCAAGATGCCC
GGTTTCCATTTTGTTGATCACCGCCTGGAAAGGTTAGAGGAAAGTGACAAGGAAATGTTCGTAGTACAAC
ACGAACACGCAGTTGCCAAGTTCTGTGACCTTCCATCCAAACTGGGACGTCTTTAAGCGGCCGCGACTCT
AGATCATAATCAGCCATACCACATTTGTAGAGGTTTTACTTGCTTTAAAAAACCTCCCACACCTCCCCCT
GAACCTGAAACATAAAATGAATGCAATTGTTGTTGTTAACTTGTTTATTGCAGCTTATAATGGTTACAAA
TAAAGCAATAGCATCACAAATTTCACAAATAAAGCATTTTTTTCACTGCATTCTAGTTGTGGTTTGTCCA
AACTCATCAATGTATCTTAAGGCGTAAATTGTAAGCGTTAATATTTTGTTAAAATTCGCGTTAAATTTTT
GTTAAATCAGCTCATTTTTTAACCAATAGGCCGAAATCGGCAAAATCCCTTATAAATCAAAAGAATAGAC
CGAGATAGGGT
[37 nt withheld, positions 2182-2218]
AAAGAACGTGGACTCCAACGTCAAAGG
[49 nt withheld, positions 2246-2294]
T
[91 nt withheld, positions 2296-2386]
G
[124 nt withheld, positions 2388-2511]
CAGGTGGCACTTTTCGGGGAAATGTGCGCGGAACCCCTATTTGTTTATTTTTCTAAATACATTCAAATAT
GTATCCGCTCATGAGACAATAACCCTGATAAATGCTTCAATAATATTGAAAAAGGAAGAGTCCTGAGGCG
GAAAGAACCAGCTGTGGAATGTGTGTCAGTTAGGGTGTGGAAAGTCCCCAGGCTCCCCAGCAGGCAGAAG
TATGCAAAGCATGCATCTCAATTAGTCAGCAACCAGGTGTGGAAAGTCCCCAGGCTCCCCAGCAGGCAGA
AGTATGCAAAGCATGCATCTCAATTAGTCAGCAACCATAGTCCCGCCCCTAACTCCGCCCATCCCGCCCC
TAACTCCGCCCAGTTCCGCCCATTCTCCGCCCCATGGCTGACTAATTTTTTTTATTTATGCAGAGGCCGA
GGCCGCCTCGGCCTCTGAGCTATTCCAGAAGTAGTGAGGAGGCTTTTTTGGAGGCCTAGGCTTTTGCAAA
GATCGATCAAGAGACAGGATGAGGATCGTTTCGCATGATTGAACAAGATGGATTGCACGCAGGTTCTCCG
GCCGCTTGGGTGGAGAGGCTATTCGGCTATGACTGGGCACAACAGACAATCGGCTGCTCTGATGCCGCCG
TGTTCCGGCTGTCAGCGCAGGGGCGCCCGGTTCTTTTTGTCAAGACCGACCTGTCCGGTGCCCTGAATGA
ACTGCAAGACGAGGCAGCGCGGCTATCGTGGCTGGCCACGACGGGCGTTCCTTGCGCAGCTGTGCTCGAC
GTTGTCACTGAAGCGGGAAGGGACTGGCTGCTATTGGGCGAAGTGCCGGGGCAGGATCTCCTGTCATCTC
ACCTTGCTCCTGCCGAGAAAGTATCCATCATGGCTGATGCAATGCGGCGGCTGCATACGCTTGATCCGGC
TACCTGCCCATTCGACCACCAAGCGAAACATCGCATCGAGCGAGCACGTACTCGGATGGAAGCCGGTCTT
GTCGATCAGGATGATCTGGACGAAGAGCATCAGGGGCTCGCGCCAGCCGAACTGTTCGCCAGGCTCAAGG
CGAGCATGCCCGACGGCGAGGATCTCGTCGTGACCCATGGCGATGCCTGCTTGCCGAATATCATGGTGGA
AAATGGCCGCTTTTCTGGATTCATCGACTGTGGCCGGCTGGGTGTGGCGGACCGCTATCAGGACATAGCG
TTGGCTACCCGTGATATTGCTGAAGAGCTTGGCGGCGAATGGGCTGACCGCTTCCTCGTGCTTTACGGTA
TCGCCGCTCCCGATTCGCAGCGCATCGCCTTCTATCGCCTTCTTGACGAGTTCTTCTGAGCGGGACTCTG
GGGTTCGAAATGACCGACCAAGCGACGCCCAACCTGCCATCACGAGATTTCGATTCCACCGCCGCCTTCT
ATGAAAGGTTGGGCTTCGGAATCGTTTTCCGGGACGCCGGCTGGATGATCCTCCAGCGCGGGGATCTCAT
GCTGGAGTTCTTCGCCCACCCTAGGGGGAGGCTAACTGAAACACGGAAGGAGACAATACCGGAAGGAACC
CGCGCTATGACGGCAATAAAAAGACAGAATAAAACGCACGGTGTTGGGTCGTTTGTTCATAAACGCGGGG
TTCGGTCCCAGGGCTGGCACTCTGTCGATACCCCACCGAGACCCCATTGGGGCCAATACGCCCGCGTTTC
TTCCTTTTCCCCACCCCACCCCCCAAGTTCGGGTGAAGGCCCAGGGCTCGCAGCCAACGTCGGGGCGGCA
GGCCCTGCCATAGCCTCAGGTTACTCATATATACTTTAGATTGATTTAAAACTTCATTTTTAATTTAAAA
GGATCTAGGTGAAGATCCTTTTTGATAATCTCATGACCAAAATCCCTTAACGTGAGTTTTCGTTCCACTG
AGCGTCAGACCCCGTAGAAAAGATCAAAGGATCTTCTTGAGATCCTTTTTTTCTGCGCGTAATCTGCTGC
TTGCAAACAAAAAAACCACCGCTACCAGCGGTGGTTTGTTTGCCGGATCAAGAGCTACCAACTCTTTTTC
CGAAGGTAACTGGCTTCAGCAGAGCGCAGATACCAAATACTGTTCTTCTAGTGTAGCCGTAGTTAGGCCA
CCACTTCAAGAACTCTGTAGCACCGCCTACATACCTCGCTCTGCTAATCCTGTTACCAGTGGCTGCTGCC
AGTGGCGATAAGTCGTGTCTTACCGGGTTGGACTCAAGACGATAGTTACCGGATAAGGCGCAGCGGTCGG
GCTGAACGGGGGGTTCGTGCACACAGCCCAGCTTGGAGCGAACGACCTACACCGAACTGAGATACCTACA
GCGTGAGCTATGAGAAAGCGCCACGCTTCCCGAAGGGAGAAAGGCGGACAGGTATCCGGTAAGCGGCAGG
GTCGGAACAGGAGAGCGCACGAGGGAGCTTCCAGGGGGAAACGCCTGGTATCTTTATAGTCCTGTCGGGT
TTCGCCACCTCTGACTTGAGCGTCGATTTTTGTGATGCTCGTCAGGGGGGCGGAGCCTATGGAAAAACGC
CAGCAACGCGGCCTTTTTACGGTTCCTGGCCTTTTGCTGGCCTTTTGCTCA
Features (pLannotate 1.2.2; 16 found; start..end, strand, type, name):
      1..51      +  rep_origin     RSF ori (fragment): Plasmids containing the RSF 1030 origin of replication can be propagated in E. coli cells that contain additional plasmids with compatible origins.
    119..422     +  enhancer       CMV enhancer: human cytomegalovirus immediate early enhancer
    423..626     +  promoter       CMV promoter: human cytomegalovirus (CMV) immediate early promoter
    649..710     +  misc_feature   MCS (fragment): multiple cloning site
    715..1092    +  CDS            H2B: human histone H2B; HIST1H2BJ
   1111..1803    +  CDS            eqFP611: eqFP611 is a basic (constitutively fluorescent) red fluorescent protein published in 2002, derived from Entacmaea quadricolor. It has very low acid sensitivity.
   1822..1905    +  CDS            large T antigen (fragment): large T antigen from SV40 (simian virus 40)
   1928..2049    +  polyA_signal   SV40 poly(A) signal: SV40 polyadenylation signal
   2083..2511    -  rep_origin     f1 ori (sequence partly withheld): f1 bacteriophage origin of replication; arrow indicates direction of (+) strand synthesis
   2538..2642    +  promoter       AmpR promoter: bla
   2644..3001    +  promoter       SV40 promoter: SV40 enhancer and early promoter
   3036..3830    +  CDS            NeoR/KanR: aminoglycoside phosphotransferase from Tn5; aph(3')-II (or nptII); confers resistance to neomycin, kanamycin, and G418 (Geneticin®)
   3851..4003    +  CDS            ble (fragment): BLE_KLEPN - Experimental evidence at protein level: Swiss-Prot protein existence level 1. Binding protein with a strong affinity to the bleomycin family of antibiotics. Binds to CL990; an antimitotic-antibiotic compound. From Klebsiella pneumoniae.
   4062..4109    +  polyA_signal   HSV TK poly(A) signal: herpes simplex virus thymidine kinase polyadenylation signal (Cole and Stacy, 1985)
   4200..4216    -  polyA_signal   bGH poly(A) signal (fragment): bovine growth hormone polyadenylation signal
   4438..5026    +  rep_origin     ori: high-copy-number ColE1/pMB1/pBR322/pUC origin of replication
