[The description below was written by a language model from this plasmid's Addgene catalogue record and pLannotate feature annotations shown in this document.]
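Description:
eqFP611-H2B-6 is a mammalian expression plasmid that produces human histone H2B (HIST1H2BJ/H2BC11) fused to the red fluorescent protein eqFP611, a constitutively fluorescent protein derived from the sea anemone Entacmaea quadricolor. The sequenced record is 5,082 nt. The layout resembles a standard N1-type fluorescent protein vector. The human cytomegalovirus immediate-early enhancer and promoter drive the H2B coding sequence. H2B is followed, after a short linker, by the eqFP611 open reading frame, so the fluorophore sits at the C terminus of the histone. The transcript ends at an SV40 polyadenylation signal. The record notes two amino-acid substitutions in the H2B insert, D26G and V119I. The "-6" in the name may refer to the length of the linker between the two proteins, but the record does not say so.

The plasmid replicates in E. coli at high copy from a ColE1/pUC-type origin. It also carries an f1 phage origin, which allows single-stranded DNA production. A single Tn5 aminoglycoside phosphotransferase (NeoR/KanR) cassette provides both selections. A bacterial bla-type promoter expresses it for kanamycin resistance. The SV40 enhancer/early promoter, paired with the HSV TK polyadenylation signal, expresses it in mammalian cells for G418 selection of stable lines. The short fragments annotated as RSF ori, large T antigen, ble and bGH poly(A) appear to be partial matches from automated annotation rather than functional parts.

Because H2B is incorporated into nucleosomes, the fusion labels chromatin. The construct serves as a nuclear/histone localization marker for fluorescence imaging, with recorded excitation at 559 nm and emission at 611 nm.
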