Addgene plasmid #56141: eqFP611-H2B-6
Purpose: Localization: Nucleus/Histones, Excitation: 559, Emission: 611
Depositing lab: Michael Davidson. Depositing organization: Florida State University, Tallahassee.
Backbone
  Vector backbone: eqFP611
  Backbone size w/o insert (bp): 4750
  Vector type: Mammalian Expression
  Selectable markers: Neomycin (select with G418)
Growth in bacteria
  Bacterial resistance: Kanamycin, 50 μg/mL
  Growth temperature: 37°C
  Growth strain: DH5alpha
  Copy number: High Copy
Gene/Insert
  Gene/Insert name: H2B (alt names: Human Histone H2B; NM_021058.3)
  Species: H. sapiens (human)
  Mutation: D26G and V119I in H2B
  Entrez Gene: H2BC11 (a.k.a. H2B/r, H2BFR, H2BJ, HIST1H2BJ)
  Promoter: CMV
  Tag / fusion protein: eqFP611 (C terminal on insert)
  Cloning method: Unknown
  Sequencing primers: 5′ CMV-F; 3′ SV40pA-R
Terms and licenses: Academic/Nonprofit Terms; Industry Terms
Depositor comments: . Excitation = 559; Emission = 611
How to cite: eqFP611-H2B-6 was a gift from Michael Davidson (Addgene plasmid # 56141 ; http://n2t.net/addgene:56141 ; RRID:Addgene_56141)
