>Addgene plasmid #56141 | eqFP611-H2B-6 | depositor partial sequence | sequence record 87047 | insert sequence
CGTCAGATCCGCTAGCGCTACCGGACTCAGATCTCGAGCTCAAGCTTCGAATTCTGCAGTCGACGGTACC
GCCACCATGCCAGAGCCAGCGAAGTCTGCTCCCGCCCCGAAAAAGGGCTCCAAGAAGGCGGTGACTAAGG
CGCAGAAGAAAGGCGGCAAGAAGCGCAAGCGCAGCCGCAAGGAGAGCTATTCCATCTATGTGTACAAGGT
TCTGAAGCAGGTCCACCCTGACACCGGCATTTCGTCCAAGGCCATGGGCATCATGAATTCGTTTGTGAAC
GACATTTTCGAGCGCATCGCAGGTGAGGCTTCCCGCCTGGCGCATTACAACAAGCGCTCGACCATCACCT
CCAGGGAGATCCAGACGGCCGTGCGCCTGCTGCTGCCTGGGGAGTTGGCCAAGCACGCCGTGTCCGAGGG
TACTAAGGCCATCACCAAGTACACCAGCGCTAAGGATCCACCGGTCGCCACCATGAATTCACTGATCAAG
GAAAATATGCGTATGATGGTGGTCATGGAAGGTTCGGTCAACGGCTACCAATTCAAATGCACAGGTGAAG
GAGATGGCAATCCATACATGGGAACTCAAACCATGAGGATCAAAGTCGTCGAGGGAGGACCTCTGCCATT
TGCCTTTGACATTCTTGCCACAAGCTTCATGTATGGCAGCAAGACTTTTATCAAGCACACTAAAGGCATT
CCTGATTTCTTTAAACAGTCCTTTCCTGAGGGTTTTACTTGGGAAAGAGTTACAAGATACGAAGATGGTG
GAGTCTTTACCGTTATGCAGGACACCAGCCTTGAAGATGGCTGTCTCGTTTACCACGCCAAAGTCACTGG
GGTAAACTTTCCCTCCAATGGTGCCGTGATGCAGAAGAAGACCAAGGGTTGGGAGCCAAATACAGAGATG
CTGTATCCAGCAGATGGTGGTCTGAGGGGATACTCTCAAATGGCACTGAATGTTGATGGTGGTGGCTATC
TGTCTTGCTCTTTCGAAACAACTTACAGGTCAAAAAAGACCGTCGAGAACTTCAAGATGCCCGGTTTCCA
TTTTGTTGATCACCGCCTGGAAAGGTTAGAGGAAAGTGACAAGGAAATGTTCGTAGTACAACACGAACAC
GCAGTTGCCAAGTTCTGTGACCTTCCATCCAAACTGGGACGTCTTTAAGCGGCCGCGACTCTAGATCATA
ATCAGCCATACCACAT
